>Addgene plasmid #57217 | PS-CFP2-CEBPA-C-22 | addgene partial sequence | sequence record 133104 | CMV-F 5'-CGCAAATGGGCGGTAGGCGTG-3'
CCGTCAGATCCGCTAGCGCTACCGGTCGCCACCATGAGCAAGGGCGCCGAGCTGTTCACCGGCATCGTGC
CCATCCTGATCGAGCTGAATGGCGATGTGAATGGCCACAAGTTCAGCGTGAGCGGCGAGGGCGAGGGCGA
TGCCACCTACGGCAAGCTGACCCTGAAGTTCATCTGCACCACCGGCAAGCTGCCTGTGCCCTGGCCCACC
CTGGTGGCCACCCTGAGCTACGGCGTGCAGTGCTTCTCACGCTACCCCGATCACATGAAGCAGCACGACT
TCTTCAAGAGCGCCATGCCTGAGGGCTACATCCAGGAGCGCACCATCTTCTTCGAGGATGACGGCAACTA
CAAGACGCGCGCCGAGGTGAAGTTCGAGGGCGATACCCTGGTGAGTCGCATCGAGCTGACCGGCACTGAT
TTCAAGGAGGATGGCAACATCCTGGGCAATAAGATGGAGTACAACTACAACGCCACCAATGTGTACATCG
TGGCCGACAAGGCCAGGAATGGCATCAAGGTGAACTTCAAGGTCCGCCACAACATCAAGGATGGCAGCGT
GCAGCTGGCCGACCACTACCAGCAGAATACCCCCATCGGCGATGGCCCTGTGCTGCTGCCCGATAACCAC
TACCTGTCCACCCAGAGCGCCCTGTCCAAGGACCCCAACGAGAAGCGCGATCACATGATCTACCTCGAGT
TCGTGACCGCCGCCGCCATCACCCACGGCATGGATGAGCTGTACAAGTCCGGACTCAGATCTCGAGCTCA
AGCTTCGAATTCTAGCAGTTCTAGAGTAAG
