[The description below was written by a language model from this plasmid's Addgene catalogue record.]
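Description:
PS-CFP2-CEBPA-C-22 is a mammalian expression plasmid built on the PS-CFP2-C1 backbone (about 4.75 kb without the insert) that produces rat CEBPA, the CCAAT/enhancer-binding protein alpha transcription factor, fused to the photoswitchable cyan fluorescent protein PS-CFP2. The fluorescent protein is supplied by the backbone and sits at the N terminus of the fusion, so CEBPA is joined to its C-terminal end. The "22" in the name probably refers to the length of the linker between the two parts, but the record does not say so. Expression is driven by the CMV promoter, a strong constitutive promoter in most mammalian cell lines, and the listed 3′ sequencing primer implies an SV40 polyadenylation signal downstream of the coding region. The plasmid is maintained at high copy in E. coli under kanamycin selection, and a neomycin resistance marker allows G418 selection of stably transfected mammalian cells. The cloning method is recorded as unknown, and no feature table is provided, so the origin of replication and other backbone elements are not documented here.

The stated purpose is as a nuclear localization marker, since the CEBPA moiety directs the fusion to the nucleus. The two excitation/emission pairs recorded (400/468 nm and 490/511 nm) correspond to the two states of PS-CFP2, which starts as a cyan emitter and converts to a green-emitting form after intense violet illumination. This makes the construct suited to live-cell imaging in which a subset of nuclear protein is photoconverted and then followed over time, for example to examine protein mobility or turnover or to highlight selected cells.
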