Addgene plasmid #57217: PS-CFP2-CEBPA-C-22
Purpose: Localization: Nucleus, Excitation: 400 / 490, Emission: 468 / 511
Depositing lab: Michael Davidson. Depositing organization: Florida State University, Tallahassee.
Backbone
  Vector backbone: PS-CFP2-C1
  Backbone size w/o insert (bp): 4750
  Vector type: Mammalian Expression
  Selectable markers: Neomycin (select with G418)
Growth in bacteria
  Bacterial resistance: Kanamycin, 50 μg/mL
  Growth temperature: 37°C
  Growth strain: DH5alpha
  Copy number: High Copy
Gene/Insert
  Gene/Insert name: CEBPA (alt name: NM_012524.3)
  Species: R. norvegicus (rat)
  Promoter: CMV
  Tag / fusion protein: PS-CFP2 (N terminal on backbone)
  Cloning method: Unknown
  Sequencing primers: 5′ CMV-F; 3′ SV40pA-R
Terms and licenses: Academic/Nonprofit Terms; Industry Terms
Depositor comments: . Excitation = 400 / 490; Emission = 468 / 511
How to cite: PS-CFP2-CEBPA-C-22 was a gift from Michael Davidson (Addgene plasmid # 57217 ; http://n2t.net/addgene:57217 ; RRID:Addgene_57217)
